Addgene plasmid #116079: CMV-TO-TVMVPZ
Purpose: Expresses an engineered TVMV protease
Depositing lab: Michael Elowitz. Depositing organization: California Institute of Technology. Publication: Programmable protein circuits in living cells. Gao XJ, Chong LS, Kim MS, Elowitz MB. Science. 2018 Sep 21;361(6408):1252-1258. doi: 10.1126/science.aat5062. PubMed 30237357.
Backbone
  Vector backbone: CMV-TO-FlpIn
  Vector type: Mammalian Expression
Growth in bacteria
  Bacterial resistance: Ampicillin, 100 μg/mL
  Growth temperature: 37°C
  Growth strain: DH5alpha
  Copy number: High Copy
Gene/Insert
  Gene/Insert name: TVMVPZ
  Species: Synthetic
  Cloning method: Gibson Cloning
Terms and licenses: Academic/Nonprofit Terms; Industry Terms: Not Available to Industry
How to cite: CMV-TO-TVMVPZ was a gift from Michael Elowitz (Addgene plasmid # 116079 ; http://n2t.net/addgene:116079 ; RRID:Addgene_116079)
