[The description below was written by a language model from this plasmid's Addgene catalogue record and pLannotate feature annotations shown in this document.]
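Description:
CMV-TO-TVMVPZ is a 5,988 bp mammalian expression plasmid built on the CMV-TO-FlpIn backbone that expresses an engineered, synthetic version of the tobacco vein mottling virus (TVMV) protease. It is propagated in E. coli as a high-copy plasmid through a ColE1/pUC-type origin and selected with ampicillin via the β-lactamase gene. Fragments of an f1 origin and of lac regulatory sequences are also annotated as backbone remnants.

The expression cassette consists of the human CMV immediate-early enhancer and promoter followed by two short elements annotated as tet operator-containing fragments. This matches the "TO" in the name and implies a CMV/TetO arrangement, in which transcription is constitutive in ordinary cells but can be repressed by Tet repressor and relieved by tetracycline or doxycycline in cells that express it. Downstream lies the open reading frame, of which about 700 bp matches the NIa protease region of the TVMV polyprotein, and a bovine growth hormone polyadenylation signal terminates the transcript. Unannotated sequence flanks the protease match on both sides, presumably holding the engineered additions implied by the "PZ" suffix, but the record does not state what they are.

The backbone also carries an FRT site placed directly upstream of a hygromycin resistance coding sequence with an SV40 polyadenylation signal. No complete promoter is annotated upstream of it. This is the layout typical of Flp-In vectors, where Flp-mediated recombination into a genomic FRT landing pad supplies the promoter and start codon, so that hygromycin selects for single-copy site-specific integrants. The plasmid can therefore be used for transient transfection or for making isogenic stable lines, and it serves as a protease component in synthetic protein-level circuits in mammalian cells.
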