Features (pLannotate 1.2.2; 22 found; start..end, strand, type, name):
     33..56      +  polyA_signal   bGH poly(A) signal (fragment): bovine growth hormone polyadenylation signal
     60..81      +  promoter       SV40 promoter (fragment): SV40 enhancer and early promoter
    102..335     +  rep_origin     f1 ori (fragment) (sequence partly withheld): f1 bacteriophage origin of replication; arrow indicates direction of (+) strand synthesis
    340..387     +  protein_bind   FRT: FLP-mediated recombination occurs in the 8-bp core sequence TCTAGAAA (Turan and Bode, 2011). FLP recombinase from the Saccharomyces cerevisiae 2μ plasmid
    395..1417    +  CDS            HygR: aminoglycoside phosphotransferase from E. coli; aph(4)-Ia; confers resistance to hygromycin
   1427..1552    +  CDS            ble (fragment): BLE_KLEPN - Experimental evidence at protein level: Swiss-Prot protein existence level 1. Binding protein with a strong affinity to the bleomycin family of antibiotics. Binds to CL990; an antimitotic-antibiotic compound. From Klebsiella pneumoniae.
   1547..1668    +  polyA_signal   SV40 poly(A) signal: SV40 polyadenylation signal
   1741..1757    -  protein_bind   lac operator: The lac repressor binds to the lac operator to inhibit transcription in E. coli. This inhibition can be relieved by adding lactose or isopropyl-β-D-thiogalactopyranoside (IPTG). lac repressor encoded by lacI
   1765..1795    -  promoter       lac promoter: promoter for the E. coli lac operon
   1810..1831    -  protein_bind   CAP binding site: CAP binding activates transcription in the presence of cAMP. E. coli catabolite activator protein
   1844..1936    -  CDS            lacI (fragment): lac repressor; lacI; The lac repressor binds to the lac operator to inhibit transcription in E. coli. This inhibition can be relieved by adding lactose or isopropyl-β-D-thiogalactopyranoside (IPTG).
   2119..2707    -  rep_origin     ori: high-copy-number ColE1/pMB1/pBR322/pUC origin of replication
   2878..3738    -  CDS            AmpR: β-lactamase; bla; confers resistance to ampicillin, carbenicillin, and related antibiotics
   3739..3843    -  promoter       AmpR promoter: bla
   3902..3954    -  misc_feature   bom (fragment): basis of mobility region from pBR322
   4104..4483    +  enhancer       CMV enhancer: human cytomegalovirus immediate early enhancer
   4484..4687    +  promoter       CMV promoter: human cytomegalovirus (CMV) immediate early promoter
   4689..4708    +  promoter       PLtetO-1 promoter (fragment): modified phage lambda PL promoter with tet operator sites (Lutz and Bujard, 1997)
   4710..4729    +  promoter       PLtetO-1 promoter (fragment): modified phage lambda PL promoter with tet operator sites (Lutz and Bujard, 1997)
   4737..4770    +  promoter       TRE3GV promoter (fragment): 3rd-generation Tet-responsive promoter that can be activated by binding of Tet-On® 3G, optimized for retroviral and lentiviral vectors
   4869..5573    +  CDS            POLG_TVMV (fragment): Experimental evidence at protein level: Swiss-Prot protein existence level 1. [Nuclear inclusion protein A]: has RNA-binding and proteolytic activities. From Tobacco vein mottling virus (TVMV).
   5781..17      +  polyA_signal   bGH poly(A) signal (across the origin): bovine growth hormone polyadenylation signal
>Addgene plasmid #116079 | CMV-TO-TVMVPZ | addgene full sequence | sequence record 224917 | Addgene NGS Result
TGCGGTGGGCTCTATGGAGATCTATCGATGTTCTGGGGATGCGGTGGGCTCTATGGCTTCTGAGGCGGAA
AGAACCAGCTGGGGCTCTAGGGGGTATCCCC
[124 nt withheld, positions 102-225]
C
[91 nt withheld, positions 227-317]
AGGGTGATGGTTCACGTACCTAGAAGTTCCTATTCCGAAGTTCCTATTCTCTAGAAAGTATAGGAACTTC
CTTGGCCAAAAAGCCTGAACTCACCGCGACGTCTGTCGAGAAGTTTCTGATCGAAAAGTTCGACAGCGTC
TCCGACCTGATGCAGCTCTCGGAGGGCGAAGAATCTCGTGCTTTCAGCTTCGATGTAGGAGGGCGTGGAT
ATGTCCTGCGGGTAAATAGCTGCGCCGATGGTTTCTACAAAGATCGTTATGTTTATCGGCACTTTGCATC
GGCCGCGCTCCCGATTCCGGAAGTGCTTGACATTGGGGAATTCAGCGAGAGCCTGACCTATTGCATCTCC
CGCCGTGCACAGGGTGTCACGTTGCAAGACCTGCCTGAAACCGAACTGCCCGCTGTTCTGCAGCCGGTCG
CGGAGGCCATGGATGCGATCGCTGCGGCCGATCTTAGCCAGACGAGCGGGTTCGGCCCATTCGGACCGCA
AGGAATCGGTCAATACACTACATGGCGTGATTTCATATGCGCGATTGCTGATCCCCATGTGTATCACTGG
CAAACTGTGATGGACGACACCGTCAGTGCGTCCGTCGCGCAGGCTCTCGATGAGCTGATGCTTTGGGCCG
AGGACTGCCCCGAAGTCCGGCACCTCGTGCACGCGGATTTCGGCTCCAACAATGTCCTGACGGACAATGG
CCGCATAACAGCGGTCATTGACTGGAGCGAGGCGATGTTCGGGGATTCCCAATACGAGGTCGCCAACATC
TTCTTCTGGAGGCCGTGGTTGGCTTGTATGGAGCAGCAGACGCGCTACTTCGAGCGGAGGCATCCGGAGC
TTGCAGGATCGCCGCGGCTCCGGGCGTATATGCTCCGCATTGGTCTTGACCAACTCTATCAGAGCTTGGT
TGACGGCAATTTCGATGATGCAGCTTGGGCGCAGGGTCGATGCGACGCAATCGTCCGATCCGGAGCCGGG
ACTGTCGGGCGTACACAAATCGCCCGCAGAAGCGCGGCCGTCTGGACCGATGGCTGTGTAGAAGTACTCG
CCGATAGTGGAAACCGACGCCCCAGCACTCGTCCGAGGGCAAAGGAATAGCACGTACTACGAGATTTCGA
TTCCACCGCCGCCTTCTATGAAAGGTTGGGCTTCGGAATCGTTTTCCGGGACGCCGGCTGGATGATCCTC
CAGCGCGGGGATCTCATGCTGGAGTTCTTCGCCCACCCCAACTTGTTTATTGCAGCTTATAATGGTTACA
AATAAAGCAATAGCATCACAAATTTCACAAATAAAGCATTTTTTTCACTGCATTCTAGTTGTGGTTTGTC
CAAACTCATCAATGTATCTTATCATGTCTGTATACCGTCGACCTCTAGCTAGAGCTTGGCGTAATCATGG
TCATAGCTGTTTCCTGTGTGAAATTGTTATCCGCTCACAATTCCACACAACATACGAGCCGGAAGCATAA
AGTGTAAAGCCTGGGGTGCCTAATGAGTGAGCTAACTCACATTAATTGCGTTGCGCTCACTGCCCGCTTT
CCAGTCGGGAAACCTGTCGTGCCAGCTGCATTAATGAATCGGCCAACGCGCGGGGAGAGGCGGTTTGCGT
ATTGGGCGCTCTTCCGCTTCCTCGCTCACTGACTCGCTGCGCTCGGTCGTTCGGCTGCGGCGAGCGGTAT
CAGCTCACTCAAAGGCGGTAATACGGTTATCCACAGAATCAGGGGATAACGCAGGAAAGAACATGTGAGC
AAAAGGCCAGCAAAAGGCCAGGAACCGTAAAAAGGCCGCGTTGCTGGCGTTTTTCCATAGGCTCCGCCCC
CCTGACGAGCATCACAAAAATCGACGCTCAAGTCAGAGGTGGCGAAACCCGACAGGACTATAAAGATACC
AGGCGTTTCCCCCTGGAAGCTCCCTCGTGCGCTCTCCTGTTCCGACCCTGCCGCTTACCGGATACCTGTC
CGCCTTTCTCCCTTCGGGAAGCGTGGCGCTTTCTCATAGCTCACGCTGTAGGTATCTCAGTTCGGTGTAG
GTCGTTCGCTCCAAGCTGGGCTGTGTGCACGAACCCCCCGTTCAGCCCGACCGCTGCGCCTTATCCGGTA
ACTATCGTCTTGAGTCCAACCCGGTAAGACACGACTTATCGCCACTGGCAGCAGCCACTGGTAACAGGAT
TAGCAGAGCGAGGTATGTAGGCGGTGCTACAGAGTTCTTGAAGTGGTGGCCTAACTACGGCTACACTAGA
AGAACAGTATTTGGTATCTGCGCTCTGCTGAAGCCAGTTACCTTCGGAAAAAGAGTTGGTAGCTCTTGAT
CCGGCAAACAAACCACCGCTGGTAGCGGTGGTTTTTTTGTTTGCAAGCAGCAGATTACGCGCAGAAAAAA
AGGATCTCAAGAAGATCCTTTGATCTTTTCTACGGGGTCTGACGCTCAGTGGAACGAAAACTCACGTTAA
GGGATTTTGGTCATGAGATTATCAAAAAGGATCTTCACCTAGATCCTTTTAAATTAAAAATGAAGTTTTA
AATCAATCTAAAGTATATATGAGTAAACTTGGTCTGACAGTTACCAATGCTTAATCAGTGAGGCACCTAT
CTCAGCGATCTGTCTATTTCGTTCATCCATAGTTGCCTGACTCCCCGTCGTGTAGATAACTACGATACGG
GAGGGCTTACCATCTGGCCCCAGTGCTGCAATGATACCGCGAGACCCACGCTCACCGGCTCCAGATTTAT
CAGCAATAAACCAGCCAGCCGGAAGGGCCGAGCGCAGAAGTGGTCCTGCAACTTTATCCGCCTCCATCCA
GTCTATTAATTGTTGCCGGGAAGCTAGAGTAAGTAGTTCGCCAGTTAATAGTTTGCGCAACGTTGTTGCC
ATTGCTACAGGCATCGTGGTGTCACGCTCGTCGTTTGGTATGGCTTCATTCAGCTCCGGTTCCCAACGAT
CAAGGCGAGTTACATGATCCCCCATGTTGTGCAAAAAAGCGGTTAGCTCCTTCGGTCCTCCGATCGTTGT
CAGAAGTAAGTTGGCCGCAGTGTTATCACTCATGGTTATGGCAGCACTGCATAATTCTCTTACTGTCATG
CCATCCGTAAGATGCTTTTCTGTGACTGGTGAGTACTCAACCAAGTCATTCTGAGAATAGTGTATGCGGC
GACCGAGTTGCTCTTGCCCGGCGTCAATACGGGATAATACCGCGCCACATAGCAGAACTTTAAAAGTGCT
CATCATTGGAAAACGTTCTTCGGGGCGAAAACTCTCAAGGATCTTACCGCTGTTGAGATCCAGTTCGATG
TAACCCACTCGTGCACCCAACTGATCTTCAGCATCTTTTACTTTCACCAGCGTTTCTGGGTGAGCAAAAA
CAGGAAGGCAAAATGCCGCAAAAAAGGGAATAAGGGCGACACGGAAATGTTGAATACTCATACTCTTCCT
TTTTCAATATTATTGAAGCATTTATCAGGGTTATTGTCTCATGAGCGGATACATATTTGAATGTATTTAG
AAAAATAAACAAATAGGGGTTCCGCGCACATTTCCCCGAAAAGTGCCACCTGACGTCGACGGATCGGGAG
ATCTCCCGATCCCCTATGGTGCACTCTCAGTACAATCTGCTCTGATGCCGCATAGTTAAGCCAGTATCTG
CTCCCTGCTTGTGTGTTGGAGGTCGCTGAGTAGTGCGCGAGCAAAATTTAAGCTACAACAAGGCAAGGCT
TGACCGACAATTGCATGAAGAATCTGCTTAGGGTTAGGCGTTTTGCGCTGCTTCGTACGGGCCAGATATA
CGCGTTGACATTGATTATTGACTAGTTATTAATAGTAATCAATTACGGGGTCATTAGTTCATAGCCCATA
TATGGAGTTCCGCGTTACATAACTTACGGTAAATGGCCCGCCTGGCTGACCGCCCAACGACCCCCGCCCA
TTGACGTCAATAATGACGTATGTTCCCATAGTAACGCCAATAGGGACTTTCCATTGACGTCAATGGGTGG
AGTATTTACGGTAAACTGCCCACTTGGCAGTACATCAAGTGTATCATATGCCAAGTACGCCCCCTATTGA
CGTCAATGACGGTAAATGGCCCGCCTGGCATTATGCCCAGTACATGACCTTATGGGACTTTCCTACTTGG
CAGTACATCTACGTATTAGTCATCGCTATTACCATGGTGATGCGGTTTTGGCAGTACATCAATGGGCGTG
GATAGCGGTTTGACTCACGGGGATTTCCAAGTCTCCACCCCATTGACGTCAATGGGAGTTTGTTTTGGCA
CCAAAATCAACGGGACTTTCCAAAATGTCGTAACAACTCCGCCCCATTGACGCAAATGGGCGGTAGGCGT
GTACGGTGGGAGGTCTATATAAGCAGAGCTCTCCCTATCAGTGATAGAGATCTCCCTATCAGTGATAGAG
ATCGTCGACGAGCTCGTTTAGTGAACCGTCAGATCGCCTGGAGACGCCATCCACGCTGTTTTGACCTCCA
TAGAAGACACCGGGACCGATCCAGCCTCCGGACTCTAGCGTTTAAACTTAAGCTTCGCCACCATGGGATC
CTCAAAAGCACTCCTGAAGGGAGTCCGCGACTTTAATCCTATATCAGCGTGTGTATGTTTGCTTGAAAAC
TCCTCTGATGGGCATTCAGAAAGGCTTTTTGGTATTGGGTTTGGTCCCTACATAATAGCAAACCAACACC
TGTTTCGACGCAATAACGGCGAGCTTACGATTAAGACGATGCACGGGGAATTTAAAGTGAAAAACAGCAC
ACAATTGCAAATGAAACCCGTCGAAGGGAGAGACATCATTGTAATAAAGATGGCAAAGGATTTCCCACCC
TTTCCGCAGAAATTGAAATTCCGGCAACCTACTATAAAGGATCGAGTTTGTATGGTTTCTACGAACTTTC
AGCAAAAATCAGTCTCCTCCCTCGTGTCCGAATCCTCTCACATCGTTCACAAGGAAGATACCAGTTTCTG
GCAGCATTGGATTACCACAAAAGACGGGCAGTGCGGCTCACCGCTGGTGTCTATCATTGACGGGAACATT
CTGGGAATCCACTCCCTGACACACACCACTAACGGCTCAAACTATTTCGTTGAGTTCCCAGAGAAGTTCG
TAGCTACATATCTGGACGCTGCGGACGGCTGGTGCAAGAACTGGAAATTCAACGCGGACAAGATTTCATG
GGGTAGTTTCACGCTTGTCGAAGACGCGCCCGAGGACGACTTTATGGCGAAAAAAACCGTGGCTGCTATT
ATGGATAGCGGAGGCGCGCTTAAGAAGGAACTTCAAGCAAACAAAAAAGAGTTGGCCCAACTGAAGTGGG
AGTTGCAGGCGCTCAAAAAGGAGCTCGCCCAGAGCTAGCTCGAGGAGGGCCCGAACAAAAACTCATCTCA
GAAGAGGATCTGAATAGCGCCGTCGACCATCATCATAATCATCATTGAGTTTAAACCCGCTGATCAGCCT
CGACTGTGCCTTCTAGTTGCCAGCCATCTGTTGTTTGCCCCTCCCCCGTGCCTTCCTTGACCCTGGAAGG
TGCCACTCCCACTGTCCTTTCCTAATAAAATGAGGAAATTGCATCGCATTGTCTGAGTAGGTGTCATTCT
ATTCTGGGGGGTGGGGTGGGGCAGGACAGCAAGGGGGAGGATTGGGAAGACAATAGCAGGCATGCTGGGG
A
